Addgene plasmid #193230: Lenti-sgPcdh15#2/Cre
Purpose: Lentiviral vector expressing Cre recombinase (driven by mPGK promoter) and an sgRNA against the mouse Pcdh15 gene
Depositing lab: Julien Sage. Depositing organization: Stanford University. Publication: A multiplexed in vivo approach to identify driver genes in small cell lung cancer. Lee MC, Cai H, Murray CW, Li C, Shue YT, Andrejka L, He AL, Holzem AME, Drainas AP, Ko JH, Coles GL, Kong C, Zhu S, Zhu C, Wang J, van de Rijn M, Petrov DA, Winslow MM, Sage J. Cell Rep. 2023 Jan 13;42(1):111990. doi: 10.1016/j.celrep.2023.111990. PubMed 36640300.
Backbone
  Vector backbone: pLL3.3
  Vector type: Mammalian Expression, Lentiviral, CRISPR
Growth in bacteria
  Bacterial resistance: Ampicillin, 100 μg/mL
  Growth temperature: 37°C
  Growth strain: NEB Stable
  Copy number: High Copy
Gene/Insert
  Gene/Insert name: sgPcdh15#2
  gRNA/shRNA sequence: AAGCTGCCATTCCTGAACTG
  Species: M. musculus (mouse)
  Insert size (bp): 20
  Entrez Gene: Pcdh15 (a.k.a. Gm9815, Ush1f, av, nmf19, roda)
  Promoter: U6
  Cloning method: Restriction Enzyme; 5′ cloning site Unknown (unknown if destroyed); 3′ cloning site Unknown (unknown if destroyed)
Terms and licenses: Academic/Nonprofit Terms; Industry Terms: Not Available to Industry
Depositor comments: Please visit https://www.biorxiv.org/content/10.1101/2022.03.28.485708v1 for bioRxiv preprint.
How to cite: Lenti-sgPcdh15#2/Cre was a gift from Julien Sage (Addgene plasmid # 193230 ; http://n2t.net/addgene:193230 ; RRID:Addgene_193230)
