[The description below was written by a language model from this plasmid's Addgene catalogue record and pLannotate feature annotations shown in this document.]
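Description:
Lenti-sgPcdh15#2/Cre is a 7,770-nt HIV-1-based lentiviral transfer plasmid built on the pLL3.3 backbone that delivers both a CRISPR guide RNA and Cre recombinase from a single provirus. It is propagated in bacteria through a high-copy ColE1/pUC-type origin and selected with ampicillin via the β-lactamase gene. A CMV enhancer/promoter placed upstream of a truncated 5' LTR drives transcription of the viral genome in packaging cells. The Ψ packaging signal with an adjoining gag fragment, the Rev response element and the cPPT/CTS provide the cis-acting elements needed for encapsidation, Rev-dependent nuclear export and efficient transduction. A second truncated LTR, preceded by a nef-derived fragment, closes the viral unit.

The payload consists of two independent expression units. A human U6 RNA polymerase III promoter drives a 20-nt spacer targeting mouse Pcdh15 (protocadherin 15), fused to a Streptococcus pyogenes Cas9 guide scaffold that the annotation detects as a tracrRNA fragment. Downstream, the mouse PGK promoter drives Cre recombinase, followed by a WPRE that enhances transcript stability and expression. The vector carries no Cas9 itself, so editing requires that the nuclease be supplied by the recipient cells or animal. Typically this would be a Cre-activated Cas9 allele, although the record does not spell out that arrangement. Cre can also recombine any floxed alleles in the transduced cell, coupling those events to Pcdh15 disruption in that cell. The associated publication describes a multiplexed in vivo approach to identifying driver genes in small cell lung cancer, which suggests this plasmid is one member of a set of sgRNA/Cre vectors for testing candidate genes in mouse tumour models.
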