Features (pLannotate 1.2.2; 21 found; start..end, strand, type, name):
      1..380     +  enhancer       CMV enhancer: human cytomegalovirus immediate early enhancer
    381..580     +  promoter       CMV promoter: human cytomegalovirus (CMV) immediate early promoter
    598..778     +  LTR            5' LTR (truncated): truncated 5' long terminal repeat (LTR) from HIV-1
    825..950     +  misc_feature   HIV-1 Ψ: packaging signal of human immunodeficiency virus type 1
    934..1272    +  CDS            HIV-1 gag (fragment): gag protein from human immunodeficiency virus 1; gag
   1447..1680    +  misc_feature   RRE: The Rev response element (RRE) of HIV-1 allows for Rev-dependent mRNA export from the nucleus to the cytoplasm.
   2057..2157    +  CDS            Rev (fragment): human immunodeficiency virus 1 (HIV-1) Rev protein; rev; enhances nuclear export of unspliced and incompletely spliced viral mRNAs
   2207..2324    +  misc_feature   cPPT/CTS: central polypurine tract and central termination sequence of HIV-1
   2406..2646    +  promoter       U6 promoter: RNA polymerase III promoter for human U6 snRNA
   2694..2761    +  misc_RNA       tracrRNA (fragment): trans-activating CRISPR RNA for the Streptococcus pyogenes CRISPR/Cas9 system
   2814..3306    +  promoter       PGK promoter: mouse phosphoglycerate kinase 1 promoter
   3336..4366    +  CDS            Cre (fragment): site-specific recombinase Cre is a site-specific recombinase from bacteriophage P1. Recombination occurs at loxP sequences.
   4399..4422    +  misc_feature   MCS (fragment): pBluescript multiple cloning site
   4422..5010    +  misc_feature   WPRE: woodchuck hepatitis virus posttranscriptional regulatory element
   5011..5030    +  misc_feature   MCS (fragment): pBluescript multiple cloning site
   5032..5532    +  CDS            nef (fragment): NEF_HV1LA - Experimental evidence at protein level: Swiss-Prot protein existence level 1. Extracellular Nef protein targets CD4(+) T-lymphocytes for apoptosis by interacting with CXCR4 surface receptors. From Human immunodeficiency virus type 1 group M subtype B (isolate Lai) (HIV-1).
   5539..5719    +  LTR            5' LTR (truncated): truncated 5' long terminal repeat (LTR) from HIV-1
   5781..6369    -  rep_origin     ori: high-copy-number ColE1/pMB1/pBR322/pUC origin of replication
   6540..7400    -  CDS            AmpR: β-lactamase; bla; confers resistance to ampicillin, carbenicillin, and related antibiotics
   7401..7505    -  promoter       AmpR promoter: bla
   7564..7616    -  misc_feature   bom (fragment): basis of mobility region from pBR322
>Addgene plasmid #193230 | Lenti-sgPcdh15#2/Cre | addgene full sequence | sequence record 379558 | Addgene NGS Result
GACATTGATTATTGACTAGTTATTAATAGTAATCAATTACGGGGTCATTAGTTCATAGCCCATATATGGA
GTTCCGCGTTACATAACTTACGGTAAATGGCCCGCCTGGCTGACCGCCCAACGACCCCCGCCCATTGACG
TCAATAATGACGTATGTTCCCATAGTAACGCCAATAGGGACTTTCCATTGACGTCAATGGGTGGAGTATT
TACGGTAAACTGCCCACTTGGCAGTACATCAAGTGTATCATATGCCAAGTACGCCCCCTATTGACGTCAA
TGACGGTAAATGGCCCGCCTGGCATTATGCCCAGTACATGACCTTATGGGACTTTCCTACTTGGCAGTAC
ATCTACGTATTAGTCATCGCTATTACCATGGTGATGCGGTTTTGGCAGTACATCAATGGGCGTGGATAGC
GGTTTGACTCACGGGGATTTCCAAGTCTCCACCCCATTGACGTCAATGGGAGTTTGTTTTGGCACCAAAA
TCAACGGGACTTTCCAAAATGTCGTAACAACTCCGCCCCATTGACGCAAATGGGCGGTAGGCGTGTACGG
TGGGAGGTCTATATAAGCAGCGCGTTTTGCCTGTACTGGGTCTCTCTGGTTAGACCAGATCTGAGCCTGG
GAGCTCTCTGGCTAACTAGGGAACCCACTGCTTAAGCCTCAATAAAGCTTGCCTTGAGTGCTTCAAGTAG
TGTGTGCCCGTCTGTTGTGTGACTCTGGTAACTAGAGATCCCTCAGACCCTTTTAGTCAGTGTGGAAAAT
CTCTAGCAGTGGCGCCCGAACAGGGACTTGAAAGCGAAAGGGAAACCAGAGGAGCTCTCTCGACGCAGGA
CTCGGCTTGCTGAAGCGCGCACGGCAAGAGGCGAGGGGCGGCGACTGGTGAGTACGCCAAAAATTTTGAC
TAGCGGAGGCTAGAAGGAGAGAGATGGGTGCGAGAGCGTCAGTATTAAGCGGGGGAGAATTAGATCGCGA
TGGGAAAAAATTCGGTTAAGGCCAGGGGGAAAGAAAAAATATAAATTAAAACATATAGTATGGGCAAGCA
GGGAGCTAGAACGATTCGCAGTTAATCCTGGCCTGTTAGAAACATCAGAAGGCTGTAGACAAATACTGGG
ACAGCTACAACCATCCCTTCAGACAGGATCAGAAGAACTTAGATCATTATATAATACAGTAGCAACCCTC
TATTGTGTGCATCAAAGGATAGAGATAAAAGACACCAAGGAAGCTTTAGACAAGATAGAGGAAGAGCAAA
ACAAAAGTAAGACCACCGCACAGCAAGCGGCCGGCCGCTGATCTTCAGACCTGGAGGAGGAGATATGAGG
GACAATTGGAGAAGTGAATTATATAAATATAAAGTAGTAAAAATTGAACCATTAGGAGTAGCACCCACCA
AGGCAAAGAGAAGAGTGGTGCAGAGAGAAAAAAGAGCAGTGGGAATAGGAGCTTTGTTCCTTGGGTTCTT
GGGAGCAGCAGGAAGCACTATGGGCGCAGCGTCAATGACGCTGACGGTACAGGCCAGACAATTATTGTCT
GGTATAGTGCAGCAGCAGAACAATTTGCTGAGGGCTATTGAGGCGCAACAGCATCTGTTGCAACTCACAG
TCTGGGGCATCAAGCAGCTCCAGGCAAGAATCCTGGCTGTGGAAAGATACCTAAAGGATCAACAGCTCCT
GGGGATTTGGGGTTGCTCTGGAAAACTCATTTGCACCACTGCTGTGCCTTGGAATGCTAGTTGGAGTAAT
AAATCTCTGGAACAGATTTGGAATCACACGACCTGGATGGAGTGGGACAGAGAAATTAACAATTACACAA
GCTTAATACACTCCTTAATTGAAGAATCGCAAAACCAGCAAGAAAAGAATGAACAAGAATTATTGGAATT
AGATAAATGGGCAAGTTTGTGGAATTGGTTTAACATAACAAATTGGCTGTGGTATATAAAATTATTCATA
ATGATAGTAGGAGGCTTGGTAGGTTTAAGAATAGTTTTTGCTGTACTTTCTATAGTGAATAGAGTTAGGC
AGGGATATTCACCATTATCGTTTCAGACCCACCTCCCAACCCCGAGGGGACCCGACAGGCCCGAAGGAAT
AGAAGAAGAAGGTGGAGAGAGAGACAGAGACAGATCCATTCGATTAGTGAACGGATCGGCACTGCGTGCG
CCAATTCTGCAGACAAATGGCAGTATTCATCCACAATTTTAAAAGAAAAGGGGGGATTGGGGGGTACAGT
GCAGGGGAAAGAATAGTAGACATAATAGCAACAGACATACAAACTAAAGAATTACAAAAACAAATTACAA
AAATTCAAAATTTTCGGGTTTATTACAGGGACAGCAGAGATCCAGTTTGGTTAGTACCGGGCCCGCTCTA
GCCCTGCAGGAACTGTTTAAACTGTGAGGGCCTATTTCCCATGATTCCTTCATATTTGCATATACGATAC
AAGGCTGTTAGAGAGATAATTGGAATTAATTTGACTGTAAACACAAAGATATTAGTACAAAATACGTGAC
GTAGAAAGTAATAATTTCTTGGGTAGTTTGCAGTTTTAAAATTATGTTTTAAAATGGACTATCATATGCT
TACCGTAACTTGAAAGTATTTCGATTTCTTGGCTTTATATATCTTGTGGAAAGGACCAAACACCGAAGCT
GCCATTCCTGAACTGGTTTAAGAGCTATGCTGGAAACAGCATAGCAAGTTTAAATAAGGCTAGTCCGTTA
TCAACTTGAAAAAGTGGCACCGAGTCGGTGCTTTTTTGTTTGGCGCGCCTATGGCTTAATTAACATGGCG
GCCGCATTCTACCGGGTAGGGGAGGCGCTTTTCCCAAGGCAGTCTGGAGCATGCGCTTTAGCAGCCCCGC
TGGGCACTTGGCGCTACACAAGTGGCCTCTGGCCTCGCACACATTCCACATCCACCGGTAGGCGCCAACC
GGCTCCGTTCTTTGGTGGCCCCTTCGCGCCACCTTCTACTCCTCCCCTAGTCAGGAAGTTCCCCCCCGCC
CCGCAGCTCGCGTCGTGCAGGACGTGACAAATGGAAGTAGCACGTCTCACTAGTCTCGTGCAGATGGACA
GCACCGCTGAGCAATGGAAGCGGGTAGGCCTTTGGGGCAGCGGCCAATAGCAGCTTTGCTCCTTCGCTTT
CTGGGCTCAGAGGCTGGGAAGGGGTGGGTCCGGGGGCGGGCTCAGGGGCGGGCTCAGGGGCGGGGCGGGC
GCCCGAAGGTCCTCCGGAGGCCCGGCATTCTGCACGCTTCAAAAGCGCACGTCTGCCGCGCTGTTCTCCT
CTTCCTCATCTCCGGGACCCGGGATGCCCAAGAAGAAGAGGAAGGTGTCCAATTTACTGACCGTACACCA
AAATTTGCCTGCATTACCGGTCGATGCAACGAGTGATGAGGTTCGCAAGAACCTGATGGACATGTTCAGG
GATCGCCAGGCGTTTTCTGAGCATACCTGGAAAATGCTTCTGTCCGTTTGCCGGTCGTGGGCGGCATGGT
GCAAGTTGAATAACCGGAAATGGTTTCCCGCAGAACCTGAAGATGTTCGCGATTATCTTCTATATCTTCA
GGCGCGCGGTCTGGCAGTAAAAACTATCCAGCAACATTTGGGCCAGCTAAACATGCTTCATCGTCGGTCC
GGGCTGCCACGACCAAGTGACAGCAATGCTGTTTCACTGGTTATGCGGCGGATCCGAAAAGAAAACGTTG
ATGCCGGTGAACGTGCAAAACAGGCTCTAGCGTTCGAACGCACTGATTTCGACCAGGTTCGTTCACTCAT
GGAAAATAGCGATCGCTGCCAGGATATACGTAATCTGGCATTTCTGGGGATTGCTTATAACACCCTGTTA
CGTATAGCCGAAATTGCCAGGATCAGGGTTAAAGATATCTCACGTACTGACGGTGGGAGAATGTTAATCC
ATATTGGCAGAACGAAAACGCTGGTTAGCACCGCAGGTGTAGAGAAGGCACTTAGCCTGGGGGTAACTAA
ACTGGTCGAGCGATGGATTTCCGTCTCTGGTGTAGCTGATGATCCGAATAACTACCTGTTTTGCCGGGTC
AGAAAAAATGGTGTTGCCGCGCCATCTGCCACCAGCCAGCTATCAACTCGCGCCCTGGAAGGGATTTTTG
AAGCAACTCATCGATTGATTTACGGCGCTAAGGATGACTCTGGTCAGAGATACCTGGCCTGGTCTGGACA
CAGTGCCCGTGTCGGAGCCGCGCGAGATATGGCCCGCGCTGGAGTTTCAATACCGGAGATCATGCAAGCT
GGTGGCTGGACCAATGTAAATATTGTCATGAACTATATCCGTAACCTGGATAGTGAAACAGGGGCAATGG
TGCGCCTGCTGGAAGATGGCGATTAGCCATGTTTAAGGGTTCCGGTTCCACTAGGTACAATTCGATATCA
AGCTTATCGATAATCAACCTCTGGATTACAAAATTTGTGAAAGATTGACTGGTATTCTTAACTATGTTGC
TCCTTTTACGCTATGTGGATACGCTGCTTTAATGCCTTTGTATCATGCTATTGCTTCCCGTATGGCTTTC
ATTTTCTCCTCCTTGTATAAATCCTGGTTGCTGTCTCTTTATGAGGAGTTGTGGCCCGTTGTCAGGCAAC
GTGGCGTGGTGTGCACTGTGTTTGCTGACGCAACCCCCACTGGTTGGGGCATTGCCACCACCTGTCAGCT
CCTTTCCGGGACTTTCGCTTTCCCCCTCCCTATTGCCACGGCGGAACTCATCGCCGCCTGCCTTGCCCGC
TGCTGGACAGGGGCTCGGCTGTTGGGCACTGACAATTCCGTGGTGTTGTCGGGGAAATCATCGTCCTTTC
CTTGGCTGCTCGCCTGTGTTGCCACCTGGATTCTGCGCGGGACGTCCTTCTGCTACGTCCCTTCGGCCCT
CAATCCAGCGGACCTTCCTTCCCGCGGCCTGCTGCCGGCTCTGCGGCCTCTTCCGCGTCTTCGCCTTCGC
CCTCAGACGAGTCGGATCTCCCTTTGGGCCGCCTCCCCGCATCGATACCGTCGACCTCGATCGAGACCTA
GAAAAACATGGAGCAATCACAAGTAGCAATACAGCAGCTACCAATGCTGATTGTGCCTGGCTAGAAGCAC
AAGAGGAGGAGGAGGTGGGTTTTCCAGTCACACCTCAGGTACCTTTAAGACCAATGACTTACAAGGCAGC
TGTAGATCTTAGCCACTTTTTAAAAGAAAAGGGGGGACTGGAAGGGCTAATTCACTCCCAACGAAGACAA
GATATCCTTGATCTGTGGATCTACCACACACAAGGCTACTTCCCTGATTGGCAGAACTACACACCAGGGC
CAGGGATCAGATATCCACTGACCTTTGGATGGTGCTACAAGCTAGTACCAGTTGAGCAAGAGAAGGTAGA
AGAAGCCAATGAAGGAGAGAACACCCGCTTGTTACACCCTGTGAGCCTGCATGGGATGGATGACCCGGAG
AGAGAAGTATTAGAGTGGAGGTTTGACAGCCGCCTAGCATTTCATCACATGGCCCGAGAGCTGCATCCGG
ACTGTACTGGGTCTCTCTGGTTAGACCAGATCTGAGCCTGGGAGCTCTCTGGCTAACTAGGGAACCCACT
GCTTAAGCCTCAATAAAGCTTGCCTTGAGTGCTTCAAGTAGTGTGTGCCCGTCTGTTGTGTGACTCTGGT
AACTAGAGATCCCTCAGACCCTTTTAGTCAGTGTGGAAAATCTCTAGCAGCATGTGAGCAAAAGGCCAGC
AAAAGGCCAGGAACCGTAAAAAGGCCGCGTTGCTGGCGTTTTTCCATAGGCTCCGCCCCCCTGACGAGCA
TCACAAAAATCGACGCTCAAGTCAGAGGTGGCGAAACCCGACAGGACTATAAAGATACCAGGCGTTTCCC
CCTGGAAGCTCCCTCGTGCGCTCTCCTGTTCCGACCCTGCCGCTTACCGGATACCTGTCCGCCTTTCTCC
CTTCGGGAAGCGTGGCGCTTTCTCATAGCTCACGCTGTAGGTATCTCAGTTCGGTGTAGGTCGTTCGCTC
CAAGCTGGGCTGTGTGCACGAACCCCCCGTTCAGCCCGACCGCTGCGCCTTATCCGGTAACTATCGTCTT
GAGTCCAACCCGGTAAGACACGACTTATCGCCACTGGCAGCAGCCACTGGTAACAGGATTAGCAGAGCGA
GGTATGTAGGCGGTGCTACAGAGTTCTTGAAGTGGTGGCCTAACTACGGCTACACTAGAAGAACAGTATT
TGGTATCTGCGCTCTGCTGAAGCCAGTTACCTTCGGAAAAAGAGTTGGTAGCTCTTGATCCGGCAAACAA
ACCACCGCTGGTAGCGGTGGTTTTTTTGTTTGCAAGCAGCAGATTACGCGCAGAAAAAAAGGATCTCAAG
AAGATCCTTTGATCTTTTCTACGGGGTCTGACGCTCAGTGGAACGAAAACTCACGTTAAGGGATTTTGGT
CATGAGATTATCAAAAAGGATCTTCACCTAGATCCTTTTAAATTAAAAATGAAGTTTTAAATCAATCTAA
AGTATATATGAGTAAACTTGGTCTGACAGTTACCAATGCTTAATCAGTGAGGCACCTATCTCAGCGATCT
GTCTATTTCGTTCATCCATAGTTGCCTGACTCCCCGTCGTGTAGATAACTACGATACGGGAGGGCTTACC
ATCTGGCCCCAGTGCTGCAATGATACCGCGAGACCCACGCTCACCGGCTCCAGATTTATCAGCAATAAAC
CAGCCAGCCGGAAGGGCCGAGCGCAGAAGTGGTCCTGCAACTTTATCCGCCTCCATCCAGTCTATTAATT
GTTGCCGGGAAGCTAGAGTAAGTAGTTCGCCAGTTAATAGTTTGCGCAACGTTGTTGCCATTGCTACAGG
CATCGTGGTGTCACGCTCGTCGTTTGGTATGGCTTCATTCAGCTCCGGTTCCCAACGATCAAGGCGAGTT
ACATGATCCCCCATGTTGTGCAAAAAAGCGGTTAGCTCCTTCGGTCCTCCGATCGTTGTCAGAAGTAAGT
TGGCCGCAGTGTTATCACTCATGGTTATGGCAGCACTGCATAATTCTCTTACTGTCATGCCATCCGTAAG
ATGCTTTTCTGTGACTGGTGAGTACTCAACCAAGTCATTCTGAGAATAGTGTATGCGGCGACCGAGTTGC
TCTTGCCCGGCGTCAATACGGGATAATACCGCGCCACATAGCAGAACTTTAAAAGTGCTCATCATTGGAA
AACGTTCTTCGGGGCGAAAACTCTCAAGGATCTTACCGCTGTTGAGATCCAGTTCGATGTAACCCACTCG
TGCACCCAACTGATCTTCAGCATCTTTTACTTTCACCAGCGTTTCTGGGTGAGCAAAAACAGGAAGGCAA
AATGCCGCAAAAAAGGGAATAAGGGCGACACGGAAATGTTGAATACTCATACTCTTCCTTTTTCAATATT
ATTGAAGCATTTATCAGGGTTATTGTCTCATGAGCGGATACATATTTGAATGTATTTAGAAAAATAAACA
AATAGGGGTTCCGCGCACATTTCCCCGAAAAGTGCCACCTGACGTCGACGGATCGGGAGATCTCCCGATC
CCCTATGGTGCACTCTCAGTACAATCTGCTCTGATGCCGCATAGTTAAGCCAGTATCTGCTCCCTGCTTG
TGTGTTGGAGGTCGCTGAGTAGTGCGCGAGCAAAATTTAAGCTACAACAAGGCAAGGCTTGACCGACAAT
TGCATGAAGAATCTGCTTAGGGTTAGGCGTTTTGCGCTGCTTCGCGATGTACGGGCCAGATATACGCGTT
